>Addgene plasmid #111988 | Hsh155 96-972 | depositor full sequence | sequence record 210579 | Hsh155 96-972 sequence 7842 bps
TCGCGCGTTTCGGTGATGACGGTGAAAACCTCTGACACATGCAGCTCCCGGAGACGGTCACAGCTTGTCT
GTAAGCGGATGCCGGGAGCAGACAAGCCCGTCAGGGCGCGTCAGCGGGTGTTGGCGGGTGTCGGGGCTGG
CTTAACTATGCGGCATCAGAGCAGATTGTACTGAGAGTGCACCATAAACGACATTACTATATATATAATA
TAGGAAGCATTTAATAGACAGCATCGTAATATATGTGTACTTTGCAGTTATGACGCCAGATGGCAGTAGT
GGAAGATATTCTTTATTGAAAAATAGCTTGTCACCTTACGTACAATCTTGATCCGGAGCTTTTCTTTTTT
TGCCGATTAAGAATTAATTCGGTCGAAAAAAGAAAAGGAGAGGGCCAAGAGGGAGGGCATTGGTGACTAT
TGAGCACGTGAGTATACGTGATTAAGCACACAAAGGCAGCTTGGAGTATGTCTGTTATTAATTTCACAGG
TAGTTCTGGTCCATTGGTGAAAGTTTGCGGCTTGCAGAGCACAGAGGCCGCAGAATGTGCTCTAGATTCC
GATGCTGACTTGCTGGGTATTATATGTGTGCCCAATAGAAAGAGAACAATTGACCCGGTTATTGCAAGGA
AAATTTCAAGTCTTGTAAAAGCATATAAAAATAGTTCAGGCACTCCGAAATACTTGGTTGGCGTGTTTCG
TAATCAACCTAAGGAGGATGTTTTGGCTCTGGTCAATGATTACGGCATTGATATCGTCCAACTGCATGGA
GATGAGTCGTGGCAAGAATACCAAGAGTTCCTCGGTTTGCCAGTTATTAAAAGACTCGTATTTCCAAAAG
ACTGCAACATACTACTCAGTGCAGCTTCACAGAAACCTCATTCGTTTATTCCCTTGTTTGATTCAGAAGC
AGGTGGGACAGGTGAACTTTTGGATTGGAACTCGATTTCTGACTGGGTTGGAAGGCAAGAGAGCCCCGAA
AGCTTACATTTTATGTTAGCTGGTGGACTGACGCCAGAAAATGTTGGTGATGCGCTTAGATTAAATGGCG
TTATTGGTGTTGATGTAAGCGGAGGTGTGGAGACAAATGGTGTAAAAGACTCTAACAAAATAGCAAATTT
CGTCAAAAATGCTAAGAAATAGGTTATTACTGAGTAGTATTTATTTAAGTATTGTTTGTGCACTTGCCTA
TGCGGTGTGAAATACCGCACAGATGCGTAAGGAGAAAATACCGCATCAGGAAATTGTAAACGTTAATATT
TTGTTAAAATTCGCGTTAAATTTTTGTTAAATCAGCTCATTTTTTAACCAATAGGCCGAAATCGGCAAAA
TCCCTTATAAATCAAAAGAATAGACCGAGATAGGGT
[37 nt withheld, positions 1367-1403]
AAAGAACGTGGACTCCAACGTCAAAGG
[49 nt withheld, positions 1431-1479]
T
[91 nt withheld, positions 1481-1571]
G
[124 nt withheld, positions 1573-1696]
CGCGCCATTCGCCATTCAGGCTGCGCAACTGTTGGGAAGGGCGATCGGTGCGGGCCTCTTCGCTATTACG
CCAGCTGGCGAAAGGGGGATGTGCTGCAAGGCGATTAAGTTGGGTAACGCCAGGGTTTTCCCAGTCACGA
CGTTGTAAAACGACGGCCAGTGAGCGCGCGTAATACGACTCACTATAGGGCGAATTGGGTACCGGGCCCC
CCCTCGAGCATGTACTTTCCGCCTAACTACCATCACCTGTCTTTATTTATTCCGCTGACAGATATGCACA
ACCAATTATCGTCTCTTGAAAGCTTTTTAGACGTGATTGCTGTTATTTGGCACGTTGTTAGTATTTAAGC
TTATTCGGGTTTGCATTGATATTTGCCCGAGCAGAAATCTCCTTCTCGATGAGTTAGAACTGAAACATCT
CTTCAATTACTTATACATAATAAACATAGAAAGCCAGGACCTGTCATCATGAAAAGAAAATCTCGTTGGG
ATGTAAAAGGGTACGAGCCACCTGATGAATCTTCAACAGCGGTCAAAGAAAACTCTGATAGTGCTTTGGT
TAATGTAGAAGGAATCCATGATTTGATGTTTTTTAAACCTTCTGACCATAAATATTTCGCCGACGTTATA
TCCAAAAAACCCATAGATGAGTTAAATAAGGATGAAAAGAAAGAAAGAACCCTGTCGATGTTACTTCTGA
AAATAAAAAATGGCAATACAGCGAGTAGGAGGACTTCTATGCGGATTTTAACCGATAAAGCTGTTACATT
TGGTCCAGAAATGATATTTAACCGCTTATTGCCCATATTACTAGACAGAAGTTTGGAAGACCAGGAAAGA
CATCTAATGATCAAGACCATAGATCGCGTCCTTTACCAGCTAGGAGATTTAACAAAACCTTACGTTCACA
AAATACTTGTAGTAGCTGCCCCATTGCTAATAGATGAAGATCCAATGGTTCGTTCAACAGGCCAGGAGAT
AATCACCAATCTGTCTACAGTCGCTGGCCTAAAAACCATTCTAACAGTAATGAGACCTGATATTGAGAAT
GAGGATGAGTATGTTAGAAATGTAACTTCAAGAGCGGCGGCTGTGGTGGCAAAAGCCCTTGGTGTTAATC
AATTGCTTCCTTTCATCAATGCAGCATGCCACTCACGGAAGTCTTGGAAAGCAAGGCATACTGGCATAAA
AATTGTGCAGCAAATAGGTATACTTTTGGGAATAGGTGTCTTGAATCATCTTACTGGGCTGATGAGTTGT
ATCAAAGACTGCCTAATGGATGATCACGTTCCGGTGCGAATTGTTACAGCACATACTTTATCAACACTAG
CAGAAAATTCTTATCCATATGGTATCGAAGTTTTCAACGTTGTACTGGAGCCATTATGGAAGGGTATAAG
AAGTCATCGTGGTAAAGTGCTATCTTCTTTTTTAAAAGCTGTTGGATCTATGATCCCATTGATGGACCCA
GAGTATGCCGGTTATTATACCACAGAAGCAATGAGAATAATTAGACGTGAATTCGACTCTCCCGATGATG
AAATGAAAAAGACCATTCTTTTAGTATTACAAAAATGTAGCGCTGTAGAATCCATAACGCCAAAATTTCT
GAGAGAAGAAATCGCGCCAGAATTCTTTCAAAAATTTTGGGTCAGACGAGTGGCATTGGATAGACCATTA
AACAAAGTTGTTACATATACTACTGTTACATTAGCAAAGAAATTAGGTTGTTCTTATACCATTGATAAAT
TATTAACACCATTGAGAGATGAAGCTGAGCCGTTCAGAACAATGGCTGTCCATGCTGTTACTAGAACAGT
AAACTTATTAGGGACAGCAGATTTAGATGAGAGATTAGAAACGAGGCTTATTGATGCGCTCTTGATAGCA
TTTCAAGAACAAACAAATAGTGATTCTATAATCTTTAAAGGGTTTGGGGCAGTGACGGTGTCACTTGACA
TCCGTATGAAACCGTTTTTAGCACCCATTGTGAGTACGATTTTAAATCATTTAAAGCATAAAACTCCCTT
GGTTCGTCAACATGCAGCAGATCTATGTGCCATACTAATACCAGTCATCAAGAACTGTCACGAATTCGAA
ATGTTGAATAAATTGAACATTATATTGTATGAATCCTTAGGCGAAGTATATCCAGAGGTATTAGGTTCTA
TAATCAACGCTATGTACTGTATTACTAGCGTAATGGATTTGGATAAACTACAACCTCCTATTAATCAAAT
TTTACCAACCTTAACTCCAATTTTAAGAAACAAGCATAGAAAAGTCGAAGTAAACACTATCAAATTTGTT
GGACTTATTGGTAAATTAGCACCTACCTATGCACCTCCTAAAGAATGGATGAGAATATGTTTTGAACTAT
TAGAACTTTTGAAAAGTACAAATAAAGAAATAAGAAGATCAGCAAATGCCACGTTTGGATTCATTGCTGA
AGCAATTGGACCTCACGATGTTCTTGTTGCGTTATTGAACAATTTAAAGGTTCAAGAACGTCAGTTACGT
GTATGCACGGCTGTTGCTATCGGTATCGTTGCTAAAGTGTGTGGTCCTTACAACGTGCTGCCAGTAATCA
TGAATGAATACACAACACCAGAGACTAATGTTCAAAACGGTGTTCTCAAGGCCATGTCATTCATGTTTGA
GTACATTGGTAACATGTCTAAGGATTACATATACTTCATAACACCATTATTAGAAGATGCACTCACCGAT
AGGGATTTAGTTCATCGTCAGACAGCGTCGAACGTAATAACCCACTTAGCTTTAAACTGTTCAGGTACAG
GTCACGAAGATGCCTTCATTCATTTAATGAATCTTCTAATACCCAATATTTTTGAAACTTCACCACATGC
TATTATGCGTATTTTAGAAGGTTTGGAGGCACTGAGTCAAGCTCTTGGCCCTGGACTATTCATGAACTAC
ATATGGGCAGGATTGTTCCATCCAGCGAAGAATGTAAGGAAAGCATTTTGGAGGGTGTATAATAACATGT
ACGTAATGTACCAGGACGCCATGGTACCTTTTTACCCCGTTACACCAGACAACAATGAAGAATATATAGA
AGAACTGGATTTAGTTCTGTGAATATATATAGAGCATATAAATAACCACAACTTGTAAGAATATTTTACT
TGACACACCTATATCATCACGTCACGATGCCTTCATAGATTATGATGAAATATAAACAGAACCTGCTATT
GGAAAAAAAAGGGCAGGAAAAAATTTTGTGAAAGTGAGTAAAAGAAAGATGAAGAGCGAGACATGGATAA
TAAGAAATAGATGTCACTAATGGACAATTGGAAGACTGATATGGAAAGTTACGATGAAGGAGGAGCTCCC
AGCTTTTGTTCCCTTTAGTGAGGGTTAATTGCGCGCTTGGCGTAATCATGGTCATAGCTGTTTCCTGTGT
GAAATTGTTATCCGCTCACAATTCCACACAACATAGGAGCCGGAAGCATAAAGTGTAAAGCCTGGGGTGC
CTAATGAGTGAGGTAACTCACATTAATTGCGTTGCGCTCACTGCCCGCTTTCCAGTCGGGAAACCTGTCG
TGCCAGCTGCATTAATGAATCGGCCAACGCGCGGGGAGAGGCGGTTTGCGTATTGGGCGCTCTTCCGCTT
CCTCGCTCACTGACTCGCTGCGCTCGGTCGTTCGGCTGCGGCGAGCGGTATCAGCTCACTCAAAGGCGGT
AATACGGTTATCCACAGAATCAGGGGATAACGCAGGAAAGAACATGTGAGCAAAAGGCCAGCAAAAGGCC
AGGAACCGTAAAAAGGCCGCGTTGCTGGCGTTTTTCCATAGGCTCCGCCCCCCTGACGAGCATCACAAAA
ATCGACGCTCAAGTCAGAGGTGGCGAAACCCGACAGGACTATAAAGATACCAGGCGTTTCCCCCTGGAAG
CTCCCTCGTGCGCTCTCCTGTTCCGACCCTGCCGCTTACCGGATACCTGTCCGCCTTTCTCCCTTCGGGA
AGCGTGGCGCTTTCTCATAGCTCACGCTGTAGGTATCTCAGTTCGGTGTAGGTCGTTCGCTCCAAGCTGG
GCTGTGTGCACGAACCCCCCGTTCAGCCCGACCGCTGCGCCTTATCCGGTAACTATCGTCTTGAGTCCAA
CCCGGTAAGACACGACTTATCGCCACTGGCAGCAGCCACTGGTAACAGGATTAGCAGAGCGAGGTATGTA
GGCGGTGCTACAGAGTTCTTGAAGTGGTGGCCTAACTACGGCTACACTAGAAGGACAGTATTTGGTATCT
GCGCTCTGCTGAAGCCAGTTACCTTCGGAAAAAGAGTTGGTAGCTCTTGATCCGGCAAACAAACCACCGC
TGGTAGCGGTGGTTTTTTTGTTTGCAAGCAGCAGATTACGCGCAGAAAAAAAGGATCTCAAGAAGATCCT
TTGATCTTTTCTACGGGGTCTGACGCTCAGTGGAACGAAAACTCACGTTAAGGGATTTTGGTCATGAGAT
TATCAAAAAGGATCTTCACCTAGATCCTTTTAAATTAAAAATGAAGTTTTAAATCAATCTAAAGTATATA
TGAGTAAACTTGGTCTGACAGTTACCAATGCTTAATCAGTGAGGCACCTATCTCAGCGATCTGTCTATTT
CGTTCATCCATAGTTGCCTGACTCCCCGTCGTGTAGATAACTACGATACGGGAGGGCTTACCATCTGGCC
CCAGTGCTGCAATGATACCGCGAGACCCACGCTCACCGGCTCCAGATTTATCAGCAATAAACCAGCCAGC
CGGAAGGGCCGAGCGCAGAAGTGGTCCTGCAACTTTATCCGCCTCCATCCAGTCTATTAATTGTTGCCGG
GAAGCTAGAGTAAGTAGTTCGCCAGTTAATAGTTTGCGCAACGTTGTTGCCATTGCTACAGGCATCGTGG
TGTCACGCTCGTCGTTTGGTATGGCTTCATTCAGCTCCGGTTCCCAACGATCAAGGCGAGTTACATGATC
CCCCATGTTGTGCAAAAAAGCGGTTAGCTCCTTCGGTCCTCCGATCGTTGTCAGAAGTAAGTTGGCCGCA
GTGTTATCACTCATGGTTATGGCAGCACTGCATAATTCTCTTACTGTCATGCCATCCGTAAGATGCTTTT
CTGTGACTGGTGAGTACTCAACCAAGTCATTCTGAGAATAGTGTATGCGGCGACCGAGTTGCTCTTGCCC
GGCGTCAATACGGGATAATACCGCGCCACATAGCAGAACTTTAAAAGTGCTCATCATTGGAAAACGTTCT
TCGGGGCGAAAACTCTCAAGGATCTTACCGCTGTTGAGATCCAGTTCGATGTAACCCACTCGTGCACCCA
ACTGATCTTCAGCATCTTTTACTTTCACCAGCGTTTCTGGGTGAGCAAAAACAGGAAGGCAAAATGCCGC
AAAAAAGGGAATAAGGGCGACACGGAAATGTTGAATACTCATACTCTTCCTTTTTCAATATTATTGAAGC
ATTTATCAGGGTTATTGTCTCATGAGCGGATACATATTTGAATGTATTTAGAAAAATAAACAAATAGGGG
TTCCGCGCACATTTCCCCGAAAAGTGCCACCTGGGTCCTTTTCATCACGTGCTATAAAAATAATTATAAT
TTAAATTTTTTAATATAAATATATAAATTAAAAATAGAAAGTAAAAAAAGAAATTAAAGAAAAAATAGTT
TTTGTTTTCCGAAGATGTAAAAGACTCTAGGGGGATCGCCAACAAATACTACCTTTTATCTTGCTCTTCC
TGCTCTCAGGTATTAATGCCGAATTGTTTCATCTTGTCTGTGTAGAAGACCACACACGAAAATCCTGTGA
TTTTACATTTTACTTATCGTTAATCGAATGTATATCTATTTAATCTGCTTTTCTTGTCTAATAAATATAT
ATGTAAAGTACGCTTTTTGTTGAAATTTTTTAAACCTTTGTTTATTTTTTTTTCTTCATTCCGTAACTCT
TCTACCTTCTTTATTTACTTTCTAAAATCCAAATACAAAACATAAAAATAAATAAACACAGAGTAAATTC
CCAAATTATTCCATCATTAAAAGATACGAGGCGCGTGTAAGTTACAGGCAAGCGATCCGTCCTAAGAAAC
CATTATTATCATGACATTAACCTATAAAAATAGGCGTATCACGAGGCCCTTTCGTC
Features (pLannotate 1.2.2; 20 found; start..end, strand, type, name):
    137..186     +  misc_feature   bom (fragment): basis of mobility region from pBR322
    187..467     +  promoter       TRP1 promoter: S. cerevisiae TRP1
    468..1142    +  CDS            TRP1: phosphoribosylanthranilate isomerase, required for tryptophan biosynthesis; S. cerevisiae TRP1; yeast auxotrophic marker
   1189..1240    +  misc_feature   bom (fragment): basis of mobility region from pBR322
   1241..1696    -  rep_origin     f1 ori (sequence partly withheld): f1 bacteriophage origin of replication; arrow indicates direction of (+) strand synthesis
   1704..1859    -  CDS            lacZα (fragment): LacZα fragment of β-galactosidase; lacZ fragment
   1867..1885    +  promoter       T7 promoter: promoter for bacteriophage T7 RNA polymerase
   1894..1914    -  misc_feature   MCS (fragment): pBluescript multiple cloning site
   2168..4795    +  CDS            HSH155 (fragment): SF3B1_YEAST - Experimental evidence at protein level: Swiss-Prot protein existence level 1. Contacts pre-mRNA on both sides of the branch site early in spliceosome assembly. From Saccharomyces cerevisiae (strain ATCC 204508 / S288c) (Baker's yeast).
   4997..5050    +  CDS            ABZ2 (fragment): PABC_YEAST - Experimental evidence at protein level: Swiss-Prot protein existence level 1. Converts 4-amino-4-deoxychorismate into 4-aminobenzoate (PABA) and pyruvate. From Saccharomyces cerevisiae (strain ATCC 204508 / S288c) (Baker's yeast).
   5068..5086    -  promoter       T3 promoter: promoter for bacteriophage T3 RNA polymerase
   5131..5147    -  protein_bind   lac operator: The lac repressor binds to the lac operator to inhibit transcription in E. coli. This inhibition can be relieved by adding lactose or isopropyl-β-D-thiogalactopyranoside (IPTG). lac repressor encoded by lacI
   5155..5185    -  promoter       lac promoter: promoter for the E. coli lac operon
   5200..5221    -  protein_bind   CAP binding site: CAP binding activates transcription in the presence of cAMP. E. coli catabolite activator protein
   5234..5326    -  CDS            lacI (fragment): lac repressor; lacI; The lac repressor binds to the lac operator to inhibit transcription in E. coli. This inhibition can be relieved by adding lactose or isopropyl-β-D-thiogalactopyranoside (IPTG).
   5509..6097    -  rep_origin     ori: high-copy-number ColE1/pMB1/pBR322/pUC origin of replication
   6268..7128    -  CDS            AmpR: β-lactamase; bla; confers resistance to ampicillin, carbenicillin, and related antibiotics
   7129..7233    -  promoter       AmpR promoter: bla
   7270..7773    +  misc_feature   CEN/ARS: S. cerevisiae CEN6 centromere fused to an autonomously replicating sequence
   7842..35      +  CDS            rop (fragment) (across the origin): Rop protein, which maintains plasmids at low copy number; rop
