>Addgene plasmid #111988 | Hsh155 96-972 | addgene full sequence | sequence record 213744 | Addgene NGS Result
GTAAAACGACGGCCAGTGAGCGCGCGTAATACGACTCACTATAGGGCGAATTGGGTACCGGGCCCCCCCC
TCGAGCATGTACTTTCCGCCTAACTACCATCACCTGTCTTTATTTATTCCGCTGACAGATATGCACAACC
AATTATCGTCTCTTGAAAGCTTTTTAGACGTGATTGCTGTTATTTGGCACGTTGTTAGTATTTAAGCTTA
TTCGGGTTTGCATTGATATTTGCCCGAGCAGAAATCTCCTTCTCGATGAGTTAGAACTGAAACATCTCTT
CAATTACTTATACATAATAAACATAGAAAGCCAGGACCTGTCATCATGAAAAGAAAATCTCGTTGGGATG
TAAAAGGGTACGAGCCACCTGATGAATCTTCAACAGCGGTCAAAGAAAACTCTGATAGTGCTTTGGTTAA
TGTAGAAGGAATCCATGATTTGATGTTTTTTAAACCTTCTGACCATAAATATTTCGCCGACGTTATATCC
AAAAAACCCATAGATGAGTTAAATAAGGATGAAAAGAAAGAAAGAACCCTGTCGATGTTACTTCTGAAAA
TAAAAAATGGCAATACAGCGAGTAGGAGGACTTCTATGCGGATTTTAACCGATAAAGCTGTTACATTTGG
TCCAGAAATGATATTTAACCGCTTATTGCCCATATTACTAGACAGAAGTTTGGAAGACCAGGAAAGACAT
CTAATGATCAAGACCATAGATCGCGTCCTTTACCAGCTAGGAGATTTAACAAAACCTTACGTTCACAAAA
TACTTGTAGTAGCTGCCCCATTGCTAATAGATGAAGATCCAATGGTTCGTTCAACAGGCCAGGAGATAAT
CACCAATCTGTCTACAGTCGCTGGCCTAAAAACCATTCTAACAGTAATGAGACCTGATATTGAGAATGAG
GATGAGTATGTTAGAAATGTAACTTCAAGAGCGGCGGCTGTGGTGGCAAAAGCCCTTGGTGTTAATCAAT
TGCTTCCTTTCATCAATGCAGCATGCCACTCACGGAAGTCTTGGAAAGCAAGGCATACTGGCATAAAAAT
TGTGCAGCAAATAGGTATACTTTTGGGAATAGGTGTCTTGAATCATCTTACTGGGCTGATGAGTTGTATC
AAAGACTGCCTAATGGATGATCACGTTCCGGTGCGAATTGTTACAGCACATACTTTATCAACACTAGCAG
AAAATTCTTATCCATATGGTATCGAAGTTTTCAACGTTGTACTGGAGCCATTATGGAAGGGTATAAGAAG
TCATCGTGGTAAAGTGCTATCTTCTTTTTTAAAAGCTGTTGGATCTATGATCCCATTGATGGACCCAGAG
TATGCCGGTTATTATACCACAGAAGCAATGAGAATAATTAGACGTGAATTCGACTCTCCCGATGATGAAA
TGAAAAAGACCATTCTTTTAGTATTACAAAAATGTAGCGCTGTAGAATCCATAACGCCAAAATTTCTGAG
AGAAGAAATCGCGCCAGAATTCTTTCAAAAATTTTGGGTCAGACGAGTGGCATTGGATAGACCATTAAAC
AAAGTTGTTACATATACTACTGTTACATTAGCAAAGAAATTAGGTTGTTCTTATACCATTGATAAATTAT
TAACACCATTGAGAGATGAAGCTGAGCCGTTCAGAACAATGGCTGTCCATGCTGTTACTAGAACAGTAAA
CTTATTAGGGACAGCAGATTTAGATGAGAGATTAGAAACGAGGCTTATTGATGCGCTCTTGATAGCATTT
CAAGAACAAACAAATAGTGATTCTATAATCTTTAAAGGGTTTGGGGCAGTGACGGTGTCACTTGACATCC
GTATGAAACCGTTTTTAGCACCCATTGTGAGTACGATTTTAAATCATTTAAAGCATAAAACTCCCTTGGT
TCGTCAACATGCAGCAGATCTATGTGCCATACTAATACCAGTCATCAAGAACTGTCACGAATTCGAAATG
TTGAATAAATTGAACATTATATTGTATGAATCCTTAGGCGAAGTATATCCAGAGGTATTAGGTTCTATAA
TCAACGCTATGTACTGTATTACTAGCGTAATGGATTTGGATAAACTACAACCTCCTATTAATCAAATTTT
ACCAACCTTAACTCCAATTTTAAGAAACAAGCATAGAAAAGTCGAAGTAAACACTATCAAATTTGTTGGA
CTTATTGGTAAATTAGCACCTACCTATGCACCTCCTAAAGAATGGATGAGAATATGTTTTGAACTATTAG
AACTTTTGAAAAGTACAAATAAAGAAATAAGAAGATCAGCAAATGCCACGTTTGGATTCATTGCTGAAGC
AATTGGACCTCACGATGTTCTTGTTGCGTTATTGAACAATTTAAAGGTTCAAGAACGTCAGTTACGTGTA
TGCACGGCTGTTGCTATCGGTATCGTTGCTAAAGTGTGTGGTCCTTACAACGTGCTGCCAGTAATCATGA
ATGAATACACAACACCAGAGACTAATGTTCAAAACGGTGTTCTCAAGGCCATGTCATTCATGTTTGAGTA
CATTGGTAACATGTCTAAGGATTACATATACTTCATAACACCATTATTAGAAGATGCACTCACCGATAGG
GATTTAGTTCATCGTCAGACAGCGTCGAACGTAATAACCCACTTAGCTTTAAACTGTTCAGGTACAGGTC
ACGAAGATGCCTTCATTCATTTAATGAATCTTCTAATACCCAATATTTTTGAAACTTCACCACATGCTAT
TATGCGTATTTTAGAAGGTTTGGAGGCACTGAGTCAAGCTCTTGGCCCTGGACTATTCATGAACTACATA
TGGGCAGGATTGTTCCATCCAGCGAAGAATGTAAGGAAAGCATTTTGGAGGGTGTATAATAACATGTACG
TAATGTACCAGGACGCCATGGTACCTTTTTACCCCGTTACACCAGACAACAATGAAGAATATATAGAAGA
ACTGGATTTAGTTCTGTGAATATATATAGAGCATATAAATAACCACAACTTGTAAGAATATTTTACTTGA
CACACCTATATCATCACGTCACGATGCCTTCATAGATTATGATGAAATATAAACAGAACCTGCTATTGGA
AAAAAAAGGGCAGGAAAAAATTTTGTGAAAGTGAGTAAAAGAAAGATGAAGAGCGAGACATGGATAATAA
GAAATAGATGTCACTAATGGACAATTGGAAGACTGATATGGAAAGTTACGATGAAGGAGGAGCTCCAGCT
TTTGTTCCCTTTAGTGAGGGTTAATTGCGCGCTTGGCGTAATCATGGTCATAGCTGTTTCCTGTGTGAAA
TTGTTATCCGCTCACAATTCCACACAACATACGAGCCGGAAGCATAAAGTGTAAAGCCTGGGGTGCCTAA
TGAGTGAGCTAACTCACATTAATTGCGTTGCGCTCACTGCCCGCTTTCCAGTCGGGAAACCTGTCGTGCC
AGCTGCATTAATGAATCGGCCAACGCGCGGGGAGAGGCGGTTTGCGTATTGGGCGCTCTTCCGCTTCCTC
GCTCACTGACTCGCTGCGCTCGGTCGTTCGGCTGCGGCGAGCGGTATCAGCTCACTCAAAGGCGGTAATA
CGGTTATCCACAGAATCAGGGGATAACGCAGGAAAGAACATGTGAGCAAAAGGCCAGCAAAAGGCCAGGA
ACCGTAAAAAGGCCGCGTTGCTGGCGTTTTTCCATAGGCTCCGCCCCCCTGACGAGCATCACAAAAATCG
ACGCTCAAGTCAGAGGTGGCGAAACCCGACAGGACTATAAAGATACCAGGCGTTTCCCCCTGGAAGCTCC
CTCGTGCGCTCTCCTGTTCCGACCCTGCCGCTTACCGGATACCTGTCCGCCTTTCTCCCTTCGGGAAGCG
TGGCGCTTTCTCATAGCTCACGCTGTAGGTATCTCAGTTCGGTGTAGGTCGTTCGCTCCAAGCTGGGCTG
TGTGCACGAACCCCCCGTTCAGCCCGACCGCTGCGCCTTATCCGGTAACTATCGTCTTGAGTCCAACCCG
GTAAGACACGACTTATCGCCACTGGCAGCAGCCACTGGTAACAGGATTAGCAGAGCGAGGTATGTAGGCG
GTGCTACAGAGTTCTTGAAGTGGTGGCCTAACTACGGCTACACTAGAAGAACAGTATTTGGTATCTGCGC
TCTGCTGAAGCCAGTTACCTTCGGAAAAAGAGTTGGTAGCTCTTGATCCGGCAAACAAACCACCGCTGGT
AGCGGTGGTTTTTTTGTTTGCAAGCAGCAGATTACGCGCAGAAAAAAAGGATCTCAAGAAGATCCTTTGA
TCTTTTCTACGGGGTCTGACGCTCAGTGGAACGAAAACTCACGTTAAGGGATTTTGGTCATGAGATTATC
AAAAAGGATCTTCACCTAGATCCTTTTAAATTAAAAATGAAGTTTTAAATCAATCTAAAGTATATATGAG
TAAACTTGGTCTGACAGTTACCAATGCTTAATCAGTGAGGCACCTATCTCAGCGATCTGTCTATTTCGTT
CATCCATAGTTGCCTGACTCCCCGTCGTGTAGATAACTACGATACGGGAGGGCTTACCATCTGGCCCCAG
TGCTGCAATGATACCGCGAGACCCACGCTCACCGGCTCCAGATTTATCAGCAATAAACCAGCCAGCCGGA
AGGGCCGAGCGCAGAAGTGGTCCTGCAACTTTATCCGCCTCCATCCAGTCTATTAATTGTTGCCGGGAAG
CTAGAGTAAGTAGTTCGCCAGTTAATAGTTTGCGCAACGTTGTTGCCATTGCTACAGGCATCGTGGTGTC
ACGCTCGTCGTTTGGTATGGCTTCATTCAGCTCCGGTTCCCAACGATCAAGGCGAGTTACATGATCCCCC
ATGTTGTGCAAAAAAGCGGTTAGCTCCTTCGGTCCTCCGATCGTTGTCAGAAGTAAGTTGGCCGCAGTGT
TATCACTCATGGTTATGGCAGCACTGCATAATTCTCTTACTGTCATGCCATCCGTAAGATGCTTTTCTGT
GACTGGTGAGTACTCAACCAAGTCATTCTGAGAATAGTGTATGCGGCGACCGAGTTGCTCTTGCCCGGCG
TCAATACGGGATAATACCGCGCCACATAGCAGAACTTTAAAAGTGCTCATCATTGGAAAACGTTCTTCGG
GGCGAAAACTCTCAAGGATCTTACCGCTGTTGAGATCCAGTTCGATGTAACCCACTCGTGCACCCAACTG
ATCTTCAGCATCTTTTACTTTCACCAGCGTTTCTGGGTGAGCAAAAACAGGAAGGCAAAATGCCGCAAAA
AAGGGAATAAGGGCGACACGGAAATGTTGAATACTCATACTCTTCCTTTTTCAATATTATTGAAGCATTT
ATCAGGGTTATTGTCTCATGAGCGGATACATATTTGAATGTATTTAGAAAAATAAACAAATAGGGGTTCC
GCGCACATTTCCCCGAAAAGTGCCACCTGGGTCCTTTTCATCACGTGCTATAAAAATAATTATAATTTAA
ATTTTTTAATATAAATATATAAATTAAAAATAGAAAGTAAAAAAAGAAATTAAAGAAAAAATAGTTTTTG
TTTTCCGAAGATGTAAAAGACTCTAGGGGGATCGCCAACAAATACTACCTTTTATCTTGCTCTTCCTGCT
CTCAGGTATTAATGCCGAATTGTTTCATCTTGTCTGTGTAGAAGACCACACACGAAAATCCTGTGATTTT
ACATTTTACTTATCGTTAATCGAATGTATATCTATTTAATCTGCTTTTCTTGTCTAATAAATATATATGT
AAAGTACGCTTTTTGTTGAAATTTTTTAAACCTTTGTTTATTTTTTTTTCTTCATTCCGTAACTCTTCTA
CCTTCTTTATTTACTTTCTAAAATCCAAATACAAAACATAAAAATAAATAAACACAGAGTAAATTCCCAA
ATTATTCCATCATTAAAAGATACGAGGCGCGTGTAAGTTACAGGCAAGCGATCCGTCTAAGAAACCATTA
TTATCATGACATTAACCTATAAAAATAGGCGTATCACGAGGCCCTTTCGTCTCGCGCGTTTCGGTGATGA
CGGTGAAAACCTCTGACACATGCAGCTCCCGGAGACGGTCACAGCTTGTCTGTAAGCGGATGCCGGGAGC
AGACAAGCCCGTCAGGGCGCGTCAGCGGGTGTTGGCGGGTGTCGGGGCTGGCTTAACTATGCGGCATCAG
AGCAGATTGTACTGAGAGTGCACCATAGATCACGACATTACTATATATATAATATAGGAAGCATTTAATA
GAACAGCATCGTAATATATGTGTACTTTGCAGTTATGACGCCAGATGGCAGTAGTGGAAGATATTCTTTA
TTGAAAAATAGCTTGTCACCTTACGTACAATCTTGATCCGGAGCTTTTCTTTTTTTGCCGATTAAGAATT
AATTCGGTCGAAAAAAGAAAAGGAGAGGGCCAAGAGGGAGGGCATTGGTGACTATTGAGCACGTGAGTAT
ACGTGATTAAGCACACAAAGGCAGCTTGGAGTATGTCTGTTATTAATTTCACAGGTAGTTCTGGTCCATT
GGTGAAAGTTTGCGGCTTGCAGAGCACAGAGGCCGCAGAATGTGCTCTAGATTCCGATGCTGACTTGCTG
GGTATTATATGTGTGCCCAATAGAAAGAGAACAATTGACCCGGTTATTGCAAGGAAAATTTCAAGTCTTG
TAAAAGCATATAAAAATAGTTCAGGCACTCCGAAATACTTGGTTGGCGTGTTTCGTAATCAACCTAAGGA
GGATGTTTTGGCTCTGGTCAATGATTACGGCATTGATATCGTCCAACTGCATGGAGATGAGTCGTGGCAA
GAATACCAAGAGTTCCTCGGTTTGCCAGTTATTAAAAGACTCGTATTTCCAAAAGACTGCAACATACTAC
TCAGTGCAGCTTCACAGAAACCTCATTCGTTTATTCCCTTGTTTGATTCAGAAGCAGGTGGGACAGGTGA
ACTTTTGGATTGGAACTCGATTTCTGACTGGGTTGGAAGGCAAGAGAGCCCCGAAAGCTTACATTTTATG
TTAGCTGGTGGACTGACGCCAGAAAATGTTGGTGATGCGCTTAGATTAAATGGCGTTATTGGTGTTGATG
TAAGCGGAGGTGTGGAGACAAATGGTGTAAAAGACTCTAACAAAATAGCAAATTTCGTCAAAAATGCTAA
GAAATAGGTTATTACTGAGTAGTATTTATTTAAGTATTGTTTGTGCACTTGCCGATCTATGCGGTGTGAA
ATACCGCACAGATGCGTAAGGAGAAAATACCGCATCAGGAAATTGTAAGCGTTAATATTTTGTTAAAATT
CGCGTTAAATTTTTGTTAAATCAGCTCATTTTTTAACCAATAGGCCGAAATCGGCAAAATCCCTTATAAA
TCAAAAGAATAGACCGAGATAGGGT
[37 nt withheld, positions 7376-7412]
AAAGAACGTGGACTCCAACGTCAAAGG
[49 nt withheld, positions 7440-7488]
T
[91 nt withheld, positions 7490-7580]
G
[124 nt withheld, positions 7582-7705]
CCATTCGCCATTCAGGCTGCGCAACTGTTGGGAAGGGCGATCGGTGCGGGCCTCTTCGCTATTACGCCAG
CTGGCGAAAGGGGGATGTGCTGCAAGGCGATTAAGTTGGGTAACGCCAGGGTTTTCCCAGTCACGACGTT
Features (pLannotate 1.2.2; 19 found; start..end, strand, type, name):
     27..45      +  promoter       T7 promoter: promoter for bacteriophage T7 RNA polymerase
    329..2956    +  CDS            HSH155 (fragment): SF3B1_YEAST - Experimental evidence at protein level: Swiss-Prot protein existence level 1. Contacts pre-mRNA on both sides of the branch site early in spliceosome assembly. From Saccharomyces cerevisiae (strain ATCC 204508 / S288c) (Baker's yeast).
   3158..3211    +  CDS            ABZ2 (fragment): PABC_YEAST - Experimental evidence at protein level: Swiss-Prot protein existence level 1. Converts 4-amino-4-deoxychorismate into 4-aminobenzoate (PABA) and pyruvate. From Saccharomyces cerevisiae (strain ATCC 204508 / S288c) (Baker's yeast).
   3228..3246    -  promoter       T3 promoter: promoter for bacteriophage T3 RNA polymerase
   3291..3307    -  protein_bind   lac operator: The lac repressor binds to the lac operator to inhibit transcription in E. coli. This inhibition can be relieved by adding lactose or isopropyl-β-D-thiogalactopyranoside (IPTG). lac repressor encoded by lacI
   3315..3345    -  promoter       lac promoter: promoter for the E. coli lac operon
   3360..3381    -  protein_bind   CAP binding site: CAP binding activates transcription in the presence of cAMP. E. coli catabolite activator protein
   3394..3486    -  CDS            lacI (fragment): lac repressor; lacI; The lac repressor binds to the lac operator to inhibit transcription in E. coli. This inhibition can be relieved by adding lactose or isopropyl-β-D-thiogalactopyranoside (IPTG).
   3669..4257    -  rep_origin     ori: high-copy-number ColE1/pMB1/pBR322/pUC origin of replication
   4428..5288    -  CDS            AmpR: β-lactamase; bla; confers resistance to ampicillin, carbenicillin, and related antibiotics
   5289..5393    -  promoter       AmpR promoter: bla
   5430..5933    +  misc_feature   CEN/ARS: S. cerevisiae CEN6 centromere fused to an autonomously replicating sequence
   6001..6036    +  CDS            rop (fragment): Rop protein, which maintains plasmids at low copy number; rop
   6138..6187    +  misc_feature   bom (fragment): basis of mobility region from pBR322
   6325..6472    +  promoter       TRP1 promoter: S. cerevisiae TRP1
   6473..7147    +  CDS            TRP1: phosphoribosylanthranilate isomerase, required for tryptophan biosynthesis; S. cerevisiae TRP1; yeast auxotrophic marker
   7198..7249    +  misc_feature   bom (fragment): basis of mobility region from pBR322
   7277..7705    -  rep_origin     f1 ori (sequence partly withheld): f1 bacteriophage origin of replication; arrow indicates direction of (+) strand synthesis
   7709..19      -  CDS            lacZα (fragment) (across the origin): LacZα fragment of β-galactosidase; lacZ fragment
