[The description below was written by a language model from this plasmid's Addgene catalogue record and pLannotate feature annotations shown in this document.]
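Description:
Hsh155 96-972 is a yeast–E. coli shuttle plasmid built on pRS414, a low-copy centromeric vector of about 7.8 kb in total. In bacteria it replicates from a high-copy ColE1/pUC-type origin and is selected with ampicillin through the bla gene. In Saccharomyces cerevisiae it is maintained by a CEN6/ARS element and selected by complementation of tryptophan auxotrophy with the TRP1 marker under its own promoter. The backbone also retains pBluescript-derived elements: an f1 origin for single-stranded DNA production, the disrupted lacZα region with lac promoter and operator, and flanking T7 and T3 promoters around the cloning site.

The insert, roughly 2.6 kb, encodes an N-terminally truncated form of S. cerevisiae Hsh155, the yeast homologue of the SF3b1 spliceosome component, which contacts pre-mRNA around the branch site early in spliceosome assembly. The record is slightly inconsistent about the boundary: the name and mutation field give residues 96–972, while the purpose field gives 95–972. Both the depositor and the sequencing-derived annotations agree on layout and show the HSH155 coding fragment preceded by about 250–300 bp of unannotated sequence. It is followed by a short fragment annotated as ABZ2, which may be genomic flanking sequence carried along with the gene. No yeast promoter for the insert is annotated or stated. The upstream region may supply it, but the record does not say so.

The associated publication concerns Hsh155/SF3b1 interactions with the U2 snRNA/branch site duplex. The plasmid therefore appears intended for expressing the truncated protein in yeast to test how loss of the N-terminal region affects splicing function.
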