Addgene plasmid #111988: Hsh155 96-972
Purpose: Truncated Hsh155 (aa 95-972)
Depositing lab: Aaron Hoskins. Depositing organization: University of Wisconsin, Madison. Publication: Functional Analysis of Hsh155/SF3b1 Interactions with the U2 snRNA/Branch Site Duplex. Carrocci TJ, Paulson JC, Hoskins AA. RNA. 2018 May 11. pii: rna.065664.118. doi: 10.1261/rna.065664.118. PubMed 29752352.
Backbone
  Vector backbone: pRS414
  Backbone manufacturer: ATCC
  Backbone size w/o insert (bp): 5208
  Total vector size (bp): 7842
  Vector type: Bacterial Expression, Yeast Expression
  Selectable markers: TRP1
Growth in bacteria
  Bacterial resistance: Ampicillin, 100 μg/mL
  Growth temperature: 37°C
  Growth strain: DH5alpha
  Copy number: Unknown
Gene/Insert
  Gene/Insert name: Hsh155 96-972 (alt name: pAAH0934)
  Species: S. cerevisiae (budding yeast)
  Insert size (bp): 2634
  Mutation: 96-972 truncation
Terms and licenses: Academic/Nonprofit Terms; Industry Terms: Not Available to Industry
How to cite: Hsh155 96-972 was a gift from Aaron Hoskins (Addgene plasmid # 111988 ; http://n2t.net/addgene:111988 ; RRID:Addgene_111988)
